Addgene plasmid #148341: pAc5.1B-lambdaN-HA-DmMextli-F625EY630E_AB
Purpose: Insect Expression of DmMextli-F625EY630E
Depositing lab: Elisa Izaurralde. Depositing organization: Max Planck Institute for Developmental Biology. Publication: Mextli proteins use both canonical bipartite and novel tripartite binding modes to form eIF4E complexes that display differential sensitivity to 4E-BP regulation. Peter D, Weber R, Kone C, Chung MY, Ebertsch L, Truffault V, Weichenrieder O, Igreja C, Izaurralde E. Genes Dev. 2015 Sep 1;29(17):1835-49. doi: 10.1101/gad.269068.115. Epub 2015 Aug 20. PubMed 26294658.
Backbone
  Vector backbone: Unknown
  Vector type: Insect Expression
Growth in bacteria
  Bacterial resistance: Ampicillin, 100 μg/mL
  Growth temperature: 37°C
  Growth strain: DH5alpha
  Copy number: Low Copy
Gene/Insert
  Gene/Insert name: DmMextli-F625EY630E
  Species: D. melanogaster (fly)
  Mutation: 4 silent mutations compared to the sequence given by NCBI:NM_164598.
  Entrez Gene: mxt (a.k.a. Dmel_CG2950, BcDNA:GH06479, CG2950, Dmel\CG2950, cg2950)
  Cloning method: Unknown
Terms and licenses: Academic/Nonprofit Terms; Industry Terms: Not Available to Industry
Depositor comments: Plasmids from this collection were made available to the research community and donated after the lab closed. Please note that the sequence provided by the depositing laboratory may be theoretical/predicted or based on Sanger sequencing results. There may be discrepancies between sequencing results obtained by Addgene and the depositor sequence. If an Addgene verified sequence is not available, please contact before placing your order to request that our lab fully sequence the plasmid.
How to cite: pAc5.1B-lambdaN-HA-DmMextli-F625EY630E_AB was a gift from Elisa Izaurralde (Addgene plasmid # 148341 ; http://n2t.net/addgene:148341 ; RRID:Addgene_148341)
