[The description below was written by a language model from this plasmid's Addgene catalogue record and pLannotate feature annotations shown in this document.]
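Description:
pAc5.1B-lambdaN-HA-DmMextli-F625EY630E_AB is a 7,416-nt insect expression plasmid. The catalogue lists the backbone as unknown, although the name and the annotated parts point to a pAc5.1-type vector. It is propagated in E. coli through a ColE1/pUC-family origin and selected with ampicillin via the β-lactamase gene and its own promoter. The feature table describes the origin as a high-copy type, whereas the repository entry lists the plasmid as low copy. Short fragments annotated as tetracycline resistance and SV40 large T antigen appear to be non-functional backbone remnants. No marker for selection in insect cells is annotated.

Expression is driven by the constitutive Drosophila actin 5C promoter, followed by a single open reading frame arrangement: a short fragment of the bacteriophage lambda N protein, an HA epitope (annotated as a fragment of a 3xHA tag, consistent with a single copy), and the Drosophila melanogaster mxt (Mextli) coding sequence. A V5 tag sequence lies downstream of the insert, but the record does not show whether it is translated in frame or preceded by a stop codon. An SV40 polyadenylation signal completes the cassette.

The insert name indicates F625E and Y630E substitutions, and the depositor also notes four silent differences from the reference transcript. The lambda N peptide binds BoxB RNA hairpins, so such fusions are generally used to tether a protein to a BoxB-containing reporter mRNA, while the HA tag allows detection or immunoprecipitation. The associated publication concerns the binding modes of Mextli–eIF4E complexes, which suggests these mutations probe that interaction, though the record does not state their effect.
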