Features (pLannotate 1.2.2; 11 found; start..end, strand, type, name):
     56..2568    +  promoter       Ac5 promoter: Drosophila melanogaster actin 5C promoter
   2588..2653    +  CDS            N (fragment): REGN_LAMBD - Experimental evidence at protein level: Swiss-Prot protein existence level 1. Plays a role as a transcriptional antitermination factor that allows the virus to initiate its lytic phase. Activates expression of the delayed viral early genes by modifying host RNA polymerase (RNAP) into a form that is resistant to termination signals. This antitermination function requires the host NusA protein which serves to stabilize the interaction between antitermination protein N and host RNA polymerase. From Escherichia phage lambda (Bacteriophage lambda).
   2678..2704    +  CDS            3xHA (fragment): three tandem HA epitope tags
   2723..4681    +  CDS            mxt: MXT_DROME - Experimental evidence at protein level: Swiss-Prot protein existence level 1. Plays a role in promoting translation. From Drosophila melanogaster (Fruit fly).
   4701..4742    +  CDS            V5 tag: epitope tag from simian virus 5
   4842..4976    -  polyA_signal   SV40 poly(A) signal: SV40 polyadenylation signal
   4999..5083    -  CDS            large T antigen (fragment): large T antigen from SV40 (simian virus 40)
   5084..5554    +  CDS            TcR (fragment): tetracycline efflux protein; tet; confers resistance to tetracycline
   5598..6186    -  rep_origin     ori: high-copy-number ColE1/pMB1/pBR322/pUC origin of replication
   6357..7217    -  CDS            AmpR: β-lactamase; bla; confers resistance to ampicillin, carbenicillin, and related antibiotics
   7218..7322    -  promoter       AmpR promoter: bla
>Addgene plasmid #148341 | pAc5.1B-lambdaN-HA-DmMextli-F625EY630E_AB | depositor full sequence | sequence record 290789 | Full Sequence
CTTCAAGGAATTAATTCTATATTCTAAAAACACAAATGATACTTCTAAAAAAAATCATGAATGGCATCAA
CTCTGAATCAAATCTTTGCAGATGCACCTACTTCTCATTTCCACTGTCACATCATTTTTCCAGATCTCGC
TGCCTGTTATGTGGCCCACAAACCAAGACACGTTTTATGGCCATTAAAGCTGGCTGATCGTCGCCAAACA
CCAAATACATATCAATATGTACATTCGAGAAAGAAGCGATCAAAGAAGCGTCTTCGGGCGAGTAGGAGAA
TGCGGAGGAGAAGGAGAACGAGCTGATCTAGTATCTCTCCACAATCCAATGCCAACTGACCAACTGGCCA
TATTCGGAGCAATTTGAAGCCAATTTCCATCGCCTGGCGATCGCTCCATTCTTGGCTATATGTTTTTCAC
CGTTCCCGGGGCCATTTTCAAAGACTCGTCGGTAAGATAAGATTGTGTCACTCGCTGTCTCTCTTCATTT
GTCGAAGAATGCTGAGGAATTTCGCGATGACGTCGGCGAGTATTTTGAAGAATGAGAATAATTTGTATTT
ATACGAAAATCAGTTAGTGGAATTTTCTACAAAAACATGTTATCTATAGATAATTTTGTTGCAAAATATG
TTGACTATGACAAAGATTGTATGTATATACCTTTAATGTATTCTCATTTTCTTATGTATTTATAATGGCA
ATGATGATACTGATGATATTTTAAGATGATGCCAGACCACAGGCTGATTTCTGCGTCTTTTGCCGAACGC
AGTGCATGTGCGGTTGTTGTTTTTTGGAATAGTTTCAATTTTCGGACTGTCCGCTTTGATTTCAGTTTCT
TGGCTTATTCAAAAAGCAAAGTAAAGCCAAAAAAGCGAGATGGCAATACCAAATGCGGCAAAACGGTAGT
GGAAGGAAAGGGGTGCGGGGCAGCGGAAGGAAGGGTGGGGCGGGGCGTGGCGGGGTCTGTGGCTGGGCGC
GACGTCACCGACGTTGGAGCCACTCCTTTGACCATGTGTGCGTGTGTGTATTATTCGTGTCTCGCCACTC
GCCGGTTGTTTTTTTCTTTTTATCTCGCTCTCTCTAGCGCCATCTCGTACGCATGCTCAACGCACCGCAT
GTTGCCGTGTCCTTTATGCGTCATTTTGGCTCGAAATAGGCAATTATTTAAACAAAGATTAGTCAACGAA
AACGCTAAAATAAATAAGTCTACAATATGGTTACTTATTGCCATGTGTGTGCAGCCAACGATAGCAACAA
AAGCAACAACACAGTGGCTTTCCCTCTTTCACTTTTTGTTTGCAAGCGCGTGCGAGCAAGACGGCACGAC
CGGCAAACGCAATTACGCTGACAAAGAGCAGACGAAGTTTTGGCCGAAAAACATCAAGGCGCCTGATACG
AATGCATTTGCAATAACAATTGCGATATTTAATATTGTTTATGAAGCTGTTTGACTTCAAAACACACAAA
AAAAAAAATAAAACAAATTATTTGAAAGAGAATTAGGAATCGGACAGCTTATCGTTACGGGCTAACAGCA
CACCGAGACGAAATAGCTTACCTGACGTCACAGCCTCTGGAAGAACTGCCGCCAAGCAGAGAGAGAGAGA
AAAAGAGGGAGAGCAGCTTAGACCGCATGTGCTTGTGTGTGAGGCGTCTCTCTCTTCGTCTCCTGTTTGC
GCAAACGCATAGACTGCACTGAGAAAATCGATTACCTATTTTTTATGAATGAATATTTGCACTATTACTA
TTCAAAACTATTAAGATAGCAATCACATTCAATAGCCAAATACTATACCACCTGAGCGATGCAACGAAAT
GATCAATTTGAGCAAAAATGCTGCATATTTAGGACGGCATCATTATAGAAATGCTTCTTGCTGTGTACTT
TTCTCTCGTCTGGCAGCTGTTTCGCCGTTATTGTTAAAACCGGCTTAAGTTAGGTGTGTTTTCTACGACT
AGTGATGCCCCTACTAGAAGATGTGTGTTGCACAAATGTCCCTGAATAACCAATTTGAAGTGCAGATAGC
AGTAAACGTAAGCTAATATGAATATTATTTAACTGTAATGTTTTAATATCGCTGGACATTACTAATAAAC
CCACTATAAACACATGTACATATGTATGTTTTGGCATACAATGAGTAGTTGGGGAAAAAATGTGTAAAAG
CACCGTGACCATCACAGCATAAAGATAACCAGCTGAAGTATCGAATATGAGTAACCCCCAAATTGAATCA
CATGCCGCAACTGATAGGACCCATGGAAGTACACTCTTCATGGCGATATACAAGACACACACAAGCACGA
ACACCCAGTTGCGGAGGAAATTCTCCGTAAATGAAAACCCAATCGGCGAACAATTCATACCCATATATGG
TAAAAGTTTTGAACGCGACTTGAGAGCGGAGAGCATTGCGGCTGATAAGGTTTTAGCGCTAAGCGGGCTT
TATAAAACGGGCTGCGGGACCAGTTTTCATATCACTACCGTTTGAGTTCTTGTGCTGTGTGGATACTCCT
CCCGACACAAAGCCGCTCCATCAGCCAGCAGTCGTCTAATCCAGAGACCCCGGATCGGGGTACCAACATG
GACGCACAAACACGACGACGTGAGCGTCGCGCTGAGAAACAAGCTCAATGGAAAGCTGCAAACGGTGGAT
CTCCTCCACATATGGCTTACCCATACGATGTTCCAGATTACGCTCCTCCAAGCTTGAATTCTATGGCTCA
CACACACCTGGGACGCGCCGTGAAAAACATTGAGGCGCCACGCCCGTTGAAGACACAATCGCGATCGTCG
TTGAAGAACAGCTACCTGGTGATCGAGGAGCTAATCCAGTTGATAGACAACGTGACCGTCGGTCTTCAGT
CGTGCAACACCACGCCGGAATCGATCACGCTGCTCCTGCACAACCTCCGGGTGCATGGACCGCAACTGGA
GGCGGTGTCCAAGGATACACTGGACCGGGCCTTCGTCGTTTTCCGCAACGCTTCGCAGGACGAACGGCTG
AATATAACGACGCGCCTCAAGCTGCTCGAACTCATCGAGCTGCGCGCCAAGAGCTGGGACAATGACGACA
CAATCGCGTACTACAAGTCCAAGCAGCAGATCTCCAACGTGGAGCTGCCTTCGGAATACCAGTACGATGC
CGGCGTGCAGCCTGGCGCCTTCAGCACCTCCCCCACATTCGGCGTCAGCGGCGGTGTTGGTGGCGTTAAC
GATGGAGCCGCAGCCGCCGCTGCCGCCGTCTTCAATGCAGCATCTGCAGCTGCAGCCGCCCAAGCTGCGG
CCATTGCGGCCGTGGGCACATCCAACCAGCAGCACATGCTGCTGCCGCCCGGTGAGGTCATTCGTAATTC
GGGCAAGTTCCCCAAACCGACCAAGATTCCTGGCAAGACGTACTGCAAGGACGAGGTCGTGATTCGCAAT
GCTGACTCCGGCAAAGTAATGGGCATCAAGGGGCGTCGCGTGCACATGATCGAGGAGCTAAGCGAAACCA
TTATATCGTTTCAAAGAGTCAACCCGGGTGCCAAGGAGCGTTTGGTGCAGATTACTGGTCCAGCTGAGGA
TAAAATTAACTATGCCAAACAACTGATGGAGGACACCATTCGTCGGAACGCCTCGCCGGTGCGCCTGGAA
CCCGCTCCTGCCGTTGGAGGATCCTGCTCCTCGCTTAACTCGTCCAACTCGGACGACGCCATTGTGCAAC
CAAGAACGCCAACCGGAAGCAGTTTGGCCAACCGGCTAAGCTTCAACTCGGCCCAAAACTTCATGACCGC
CACCGCTGCTGCACAGCAGATCTCGCAGCAGATGCACCACCAAACGCATCACCTGCAGCACCAACAGCAG
CAGCAGGTCGCCGCAGTAGCCGCCGCAGCAGCAGCGGCGGCACATGCTCAGGCGACAGCCGCTGCCGGTA
AAGTCTTGCGCCCCAATCAACAGCTGCTAATGCACTCATATTCCACAAACGATGCTTCCGTAGGTGAATA
CAAGTTCACGGTCAACGTGGGCCAGCACCTGATCAAGATCACCGGCGACTGCTGCGAACTAGTGCGCGTG
GCCAAACTCGTGCTCGATGACTATTTTAGCAGCTCGGAGTTTCTGGCATCCATTGAGGCTGGCGCCGCCT
TCGACGGCACTTCGCTGGTGACCACGCCATCGACTCCGCTTCCCGGAGCCGGGCCGCCGCAATTTTGGCT
GCCCGGCACGGACAGTGGCATTGGACTGAATTGCGTTGTTTCCTCGTCAGCGAACAACAATGGTGAAGGC
GACGACGAGGTGTTCGCTGAGCCCAGCAATGGAGGATCATCGACTAGCAATCAGAATGGACTGGCCAGAT
CGCGTCGCAGCCACTTTTCGCGCAAGGAGTCCACGCCGGAGACCAAGGGCGCTCGGGAAAAGGGTGACTT
GGACGATTTGGCAGGCACCAATTCCTTGAAAAGCAATGCATCTCGCGTTTCTTACGATATTGAACACTTG
CTCTACTACTCCATGAGTCCGCACTCGTGGACCCTGCCCACCGACTGGCAAAAGATGCAGGAGACAGCGC
CCTCGATTCTGCGCAACAAGGATCTGCAGGATGAGAGCCAGCGCGAGGATGGTGATAAGGAGCTGGCCAG
CATTAAGACGGCCGCCAAGCGAGACATTGTGGCTGCCGATGAGGTCGAGACTCTGGACGAATAAGGGCCC
GCGGTTCGAAGGTAAGCCTATCCCTAACCCTCTCCTCGGTCTCGATTCTACGCGTACCGGTCATCATCAC
CATCACCATTGAGTTTAAACCCGCTGATCAGCCTCGACTGTGCCTTCTAAGGCCTGAGCTCGCTGATCAG
CCTCGATCGAGGATCCAGACATGATAAGATACATTGATGAGTTTGGACAAACCACAACTAGAATGCAGTG
AAAAAAATGCTTTATTTGTGAAATTTGTGATGCTATTGCTTTATTTGTAACCATTATAAGCTGCAATAAA
CAAGTTAACAACAACAATTGCATTCATTTTATGTTTCAGGTTCAGGGGGAGGTGTGGGAGGTTTTTTAAA
GCAAGTAAAACCTCTACAAATGTGGTATGGCTGATTATGATCAGTCGACCGATGCCCTTGAGAGCCTTCA
ACCCAGTCAGCTCCTTCCGGTGGGCGCGGGGCATGACTATCGTCGCCGCACTTATGACTGTCTTCTTTAT
CATGCAACTCGTAGGACAGGTGCCGGCAGCGCTCTGGGTCATTTTCGGCGAGGACCGCTTTCGCTGGAGC
GCGACGATGATCGGCCTGTCGCTTGCGGTATTCGGAATCTTGCACGCCCTCGCTCAAGCCTTCGTCACTG
GTCCCGCCACCAAACGTTTCGGCGAGAAGCAGGCCATTATCGCCGGCATGGCGGCCGACGCGCTGGGCTA
CGTCTTGCTGGCGTTCGCGACGCGAGGCTGGATGGCCTTCCCCATTATGATTCTTCTCGCTTCCGGCGGC
ATCGGGATGCCCGCGTTGCAGGCCATGCTGTCCAGGCAGGTAGATGACGACCATCAGGGACAGCTTCAAG
GATCGCTCGCGGCTCTTACCAGCCAGCAAAAGGCCAGGAACCGTAAAAAGGCCGCGTTGCTGGCGTTTTT
CCATAGGCTCCGCCCCCCTGACGAGCATCACAAAAATCGACGCTCAAGTCAGAGGTGGCGAAACCCGACA
GGACTATAAAGATACCAGGCGTTTCCCCCTGGAAGCTCCCTCGTGCGCTCTCCTGTTCCGACCCTGCCGC
TTACCGGATACCTGTCCGCCTTTCTCCCTTCGGGAAGCGTGGCGCTTTCTCAATGCTCACGCTGTAGGTA
TCTCAGTTCGGTGTAGGTCGTTCGCTCCAAGCTGGGCTGTGTGCACGAACCCCCCGTTCAGCCCGACCGC
TGCGCCTTATCCGGTAACTATCGTCTTGAGTCCAACCCGGTAAGACACGACTTATCGCCACTGGCAGCAG
CCACTGGTAACAGGATTAGCAGAGCGAGGTATGTAGGCGGTGCTACAGAGTTCTTGAAGTGGTGGCCTAA
CTACGGCTACACTAGAAGGACAGTATTTGGTATCTGCGCTCTGCTGAAGCCAGTTACCTTCGGAAAAAGA
GTTGGTAGCTCTTGATCCGGCAAACAAACCACCGCTGGTAGCGGTGGTTTTTTTGTTTGCAAGCAGCAGA
TTACGCGCAGAAAAAAAGGATCTCAAGAAGATCCTTTGATCTTTTCTACGGGGTCTGACGCTCAGTGGAA
CGAAAACTCACGTTAAGGGATTTTGGTCATGAGATTATCAAAAAGGATCTTCACCTAGATCCTTTTAAAT
TAAAAATGAAGTTTTAAATCAATCTAAAGTATATATGAGTAAACTTGGTCTGACAGTTACCAATGCTTAA
TCAGTGAGGCACCTATCTCAGCGATCTGTCTATTTCGTTCATCCATAGTTGCCTGACTCCCCGTCGTGTA
GATAACTACGATACGGGAGGGCTTACCATCTGGCCCCAGTGCTGCAATGATACCGCGAGACCCACGCTCA
CCGGCTCCAGATTTATCAGCAATAAACCAGCCAGCCGGAAGGGCCGAGCGCAGAAGTGGTCCTGCAACTT
TATCCGCCTCCATCCAGTCTATTAATTGTTGCCGGGAAGCTAGAGTAAGTAGTTCGCCAGTTAATAGTTT
GCGCAACGTTGTTGCCATTGCTGCAGGCATCGTGGTGTCACGCTCGTCGTTTGGTATGGCTTCATTCAGC
TCCGGTTCCCAACGATCAAGGCGAGTTACATGATCCCCCATGTTGTGCAAAAAAGCGGTTAGCTCCTTCG
GTCCTCCGATCGTTGTCAGAAGTAAGTTGGCCGCAGTGTTATCACTCATGGTTATGGCAGCACTGCATAA
TTCTCTTACTGTCATGCCATCCGTAAGATGCTTTTCTGTGACTGGTGAGTACTCAACCAAGTCATTCTGA
GAATAGTGTATGCGGCGACCGAGTTGCTCTTGCCCGGCGTCAACACGGGATAATACCGCGCCACATAGCA
GAACTTTAAAAGTGCTCATCATTGGAAAACGTTCTTCGGGGCGAAAACTCTCAAGGATCTTACCGCTGTT
GAGATCCAGTTCGATGTAACCCACTCGTGCACCCAACTGATCTTCAGCATCTTTTACTTTCACCAGCGTT
TCTGGGTGAGCAAAAACAGGAAGGCAAAATGCCGCAAAAAAGGGAATAAGGGCGACACGGAAATGTTGAA
TACTCATACTCTTCCTTTTTCAATATTATTGAAGCATTTATCAGGGTTATTGTCTCATGAGCGGATACAT
ATTTGAATGTATTTAGAAAAATAAACAAATAGGGGTTCCGCGCACATTTCCCCGAAAAGTGCCACCTGAC
GTCTAAGAAACCATTATTATCATGACATTAACCTATAAAAATAGGCGTATCACGAGGCCCTTTCGT
